Addgene plasmid #85779: pK3FS-CYC1
Purpose: N-ICE plasmid pK3FS-CYC1
Depositing lab: Scott Briggs. Depositing organization: Purdue University. Publication: N-ICE plasmids for generating N-terminal 3 x FLAG tagged genes that allow Inducible, Constitutive, or Endogenous expression in Saccharomyces cerevisiae. Zhang Y, Serratore ND, Briggs SD. Yeast. 2016 Dec 12. doi: 10.1002/yea.3226. PubMed 27943405.
Backbone
  Vector backbone: pUG6
  Backbone manufacturer: Euroscarf
  Vector type: Yeast Expression, Cre/Lox
  Selectable markers: Gentamicin
Growth in bacteria
  Bacterial resistance: Ampicillin, 100 μg/mL
  Growth temperature: 37°C
  Growth strain: DH5alpha
  Copy number: High Copy
Gene/Insert
  Gene/Insert name: loxP-KanMX-loxP-CYC1p-3FLAG
  Species: S. cerevisiae (budding yeast), Synthetic
  Insert size (bp): 2070
  Cloning method: Restriction Enzyme; 5′ cloning site NotI (not destroyed); 3′ cloning site XhoI (not destroyed)
  Sequencing primers: 5′ T7 promoter; 3′ CGCGTCAGCGGGTGTTGG
Terms and licenses: Academic/Nonprofit Terms; Industry Terms: Not Available to Industry
How to cite: pK3FS-CYC1 was a gift from Scott Briggs (Addgene plasmid # 85779 ; http://n2t.net/addgene:85779 ; RRID:Addgene_85779)
