[The description below was written by a language model from this plasmid's Addgene catalogue record and pLannotate feature annotations shown in this document.]
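Description:
pK3FS-CYC1 is one of the N-ICE series of yeast tagging plasmids, built on the pUG6 backbone and intended as a source of a cassette for placing an N-terminal 3×FLAG epitope on genes in Saccharomyces cerevisiae. It is not a replicating yeast vector: the feature table shows no yeast origin or centromere, only a high-copy ColE1/pUC-type origin and an AmpR (β-lactamase) gene with its own promoter for propagation and ampicillin selection in E. coli. Short remnants of lacI, bom and rop, plus a T7 promoter upstream of the insert that serves as a sequencing primer site, are backbone leftovers.

The payload, recorded as loxP-KanMX-loxP-CYC1p-3FLAG (about 2.1 kb, cloned between NotI and XhoI), begins with a KanMX marker, the aminoglycoside phosphotransferase coding sequence driven by the Ashbya gossypii TEF promoter and ended by the TEF terminator. This marker is flanked by two loxP sites in the same orientation, so Cre recombinase can excise it after integration and leave a single loxP scar. The catalogue lists the yeast selectable marker as gentamicin, which probably refers to G418 (geneticin), the usual selection for KanMX. According to the insert name, the yeast CYC1 promoter and the 3×FLAG coding sequence follow the marker. The automated annotation detects only a short FLAG fragment downstream of the second loxP and does not label a CYC1 promoter, so the position of that promoter relative to the second loxP cannot be confirmed from the table. The associated publication describes plasmids allowing inducible, constitutive or endogenous expression of tagged genes. This version would put a FLAG-tagged gene under CYC1 promoter control, though the record does not say which category it represents.
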