Features (pLannotate 1.2.2; 13 found; start..end, strand, type, name):
    394..447     +  CDS            lacI (fragment): lac repressor; lacI; The lac repressor binds to the lac operator to inhibit transcription in E. coli. This inhibition can be relieved by adding lactose or isopropyl-β-D-thiogalactopyranoside (IPTG).
    469..487     +  promoter       T7 promoter: promoter for bacteriophage T7 RNA polymerase
    545..578     +  protein_bind   loxP: Cre-mediated recombination occurs in the 8-bp core sequence (GCATACAT). Cre recombinase
    620..963     +  promoter       TEF promoter: Ashbya gossypii TEF promoter
    964..1773    +  CDS            KanR: aminoglycoside phosphotransferase; aph(3')-Ia; confers resistance to kanamycin
   1779..1975    +  terminator     TEF terminator: Ashbya gossypii TEF terminator
   2315..2348    +  protein_bind   loxP: Cre-mediated recombination occurs in the 8-bp core sequence (GCATACAT). Cre recombinase
   2419..2435    +  CDS            FLAG (fragment): FLAG® epitope tag, followed by an enterokinase cleavage site
   2478..2524    -  misc_feature   bom (fragment): basis of mobility region from pBR322
   2626..2661    -  CDS            rop (fragment): Rop protein, which maintains plasmids at low copy number; rop
   2756..2860    +  promoter       AmpR promoter: bla
   2861..3721    +  CDS            AmpR: β-lactamase; bla; confers resistance to ampicillin, carbenicillin, and related antibiotics
   3892..211     +  rep_origin     ori (across the origin): high-copy-number ColE1/pMB1/pBR322/pUC origin of replication
>Addgene plasmid #85779 | pK3FS-CYC1 | addgene full sequence | sequence record 171106 | Addgene NGS Result
CCTACAGCGTGAGCTATGAGAAAGCGCCACGCTTCCCGAAGGGAGAAAGGCGGACAGGTATCCGGTAAGC
GGCAGGGTCGGAACAGGAGAGCGCACGAGGGAGCTTCCAGGGGGAAACGCCTGGTATCTTTATAGTCCTG
TCGGGTTTCGCCACCTCTGACTTGAGCGTCGATTTTTGTGATGCTCGTCAGGGGGGCGGAGCCTATGGAA
AAACGCCAGCAACGCGGCCTTTTTACGGTTCCTGGCCTTTTGCTGGCCTTTTGCTCACATGTTCTTTCCT
GCGTTATCCCCTGATTCTGTGGATAACCGTATTACCGCCTTTGAGTGAGCTGATACCGCTCGCCGCAGCC
GAACGACCGAGCGCAGCGAGTCAGTGAGCGAGGAAGCGGAAGAGCGCCCAATACGCAAACCGCCTCTCCC
CGCGCGTTGGCCGATTCATTAATGCAGGTTAACCTGGCTTATCGAAATTAATACGACTCACTATAGGGAG
ACCGGCAGATCCGCGGCCGCGTACGCTGCAGGTCGACGGATCTGATATCACCTAATAACTTCGTATAGCA
TACATTATACGAAGTTATATTAAGGGTTCTCGACGTCCCCGCCGGGTCACCCGGCCAGCGACATGGAGGC
CCAGAATACCCTCCTTGACAGTCTTGACGTGCGCAGCTCAGGGGCATGATGTGACTGTCGCCCGTACATT
TAGCCCATACATCCCCATGTATAATCATTTGCATCCATACGTTTTGATGGCCGCACGGCGCGAAGCAAAA
ATTACGGCTCCTCGCTGCAGACCTGCGAGCAGGGAAACGCTCCCCTCACAGACGCGTTGAATTGTCCCCA
CGCCGCGCCCCTGTAGAGAAATATAAAAGGTTAGGATTTGCCACTGAGGTTCTTCTTTCATATACTTCCT
TTTAAAATCTTGCTAGGATACAGTTCTCACATCACATCCGAACATAAACAACCATGGGTAAGGAAAAGAC
TCACGTTTCGAGGCCGCGATTAAATTCCAACATGGATGCTGATTTATATGGGTATAAATGGGCTCGCGAT
AATGTCGGGCAATCAGGTGCGACAATCTATCGATTGTATGGGAAGCCCGATGCGCCAGAGTTGTTTCTGA
AACATGGCAAAGGTAGCGTTGCCAATGATGTTACAGATGAGATGGTCAGACTAAACTGGCTGACGGAATT
TATGCCTCTTCCGACCATCAAGCATTTTATCCGTACTCCTGATGATGCATGGTTACTCACCACTGCGATC
CCCGGCAAAACAGCATTCCAGGTATTAGAAGAATATCCTGATTCAGGTGAAAATATTGTTGATGCGCTGG
CAGTGTTCCTGCGCCGGTTGCATTCGATTCCTGTTTGTAATTGTCCTTTTAACAGCGATCGCGTATTTCG
TCTCGCTCAGGCGCAATCACGAATGAATAACGGTTTGGTTGATGCGAGTGATTTTGATGACGAGCGTAAT
GGCTGGCCTGTTGAACAAGTCTGGAAAGAAATGCATAAGCTTTTGCCATTCTCACCGGATTCAGTCGTCA
CTCATGGTGATTTCTCACTTGATAACCTTATTTTTGACGAGGGGAAATTAATAGGTTGTATTGATGTTGG
ACGAGTCGGAATCGCAGACCGATACCAGGATCTTGCCATCCTATGGAACTGCCTCGGTGAGTTTTCTCCT
TCATTACAGAAACGGCTTTTTCAAAAATATGGTATTGATAATCCTGATATGAATAAATTGCAGTTTCATT
TGATGCTCGATGAGTTTTTCTAATCAGTACTGACAATAAAAAGATTCTTGTTTTCAAGAACTTGTCATTT
GTATAGTTTTTTTATATTGTAGTTGTTCTATTTTAATCAAATGTTAGCGTGATTTATATTTTTTTCGCCT
CGACATCATCTGCCCAGATGCGAAGTTAAGCGCGCAGAAAGTAATATCATGCGTCAATCGTATGTGAATG
CTGGTCGCTATACTGCTGTCGATTCGATACTAACGCCGCCATCCGGTGTCGAGATCTGCGTTGGTTGGTG
GATCAAGCCCACGCGTAGGCAATCCTCGAGCAGATCCGCCAGGCGTGTATATATAGCGTGGATGGCCAGG
CAACTTTAGTGCTGACACATACAGGCATATATATATGTGTGCGACGACACATGATCATATGGCATGCATG
TGCTCTGTATGTATATAAAACTCTTGTTTTCTTCTTTTCTCTAAATATTCTTTCCTTATACATTAGGACC
TTTGCAGCATAAATTACTATACTTCTATAGACACACAAACACAAATACACACACTAAATTAATATCTAGA
CCTAATAACTTCGTATAGCATACATTATACGAAGTTATATTAAGGGTTGTCGACACCATGGACTATAAAG
ACGACGACGACAAAGATTATAAGGACGACGACGATAAGGATTACAAGGACGACGACGATAAAGGATCCAT
GGCGACAGAGAATTCATCGATGCTCGAGGTGCACTCTCAGTACAATCTGCTCTGATGCCGCATAGTTAAG
CCAGCCCCGACACCCGCCAACACCCGCTGACGCGCCCTGACGGGCTTGTCTGCTCCCGGCATCCGCTTAC
AGACAAGCTGTGACCGTCTCCGGGAGCTGCATGTGTCAGAGGTTTTCACCGTCATCACCGAAACGCGCGA
GACGAAAGGGCCTCGTGATACGCCTATTTTTATAGGTTAATGTCATGATAATAATGGTTTCTTAGACGTC
AGGTGGCACTTTTCGGGGAAATGTGCGCGGAACCCCTATTTGTTTATTTTTCTAAATACATTCAAATATG
TATCCGCTCATGAGACAATAACCCTGATAAATGCTTCAATAATATTGAAAAAGGAAGAGTATGAGTATTC
AACATTTCCGTGTCGCCCTTATTCCCTTTTTTGCGGCATTTTGCCTTCCTGTTTTTGCTCACCCAGAAAC
GCTGGTGAAAGTAAAAGATGCTGAAGATCAGTTGGGTGCACGAGTGGGTTACATCGAACTGGATCTCAAC
AGCGGTAAGATCCTTGAGAGTTTTCGCCCCGAAGAACGTTTTCCAATGATGAGCACTTTTAAAGTTCTGC
TATGTGGCGCGGTATTATCCCGTATTGACGCCGGGCAAGAGCAACTCGGTCGCCGCATACACTATTCTCA
GAATGACTTGGTTGAGTACTCACCAGTCACAGAAAAGCATCTTACGGATGGCATGACAGTAAGAGAATTA
TGCAGTGCTGCCATAACCATGAGTGATAACACTGCGGCCAACTTACTTCTGACAACGATCGGAGGACCGA
AGGAGCTAACCGCTTTTTTGCACAACATGGGGGATCATGTAACTCGCCTTGATCGTTGGGAACCGGAGCT
GAATGAAGCCATACCAAACGACGAGCGTGACACCACGATGCCTGTAGCAATGGCAACAACGTTGCGCAAA
CTATTAACTGGCGAACTACTTACTCTAGCTTCCCGGCAACAATTAATAGACTGGATGGAGGCGGATAAAG
TTGCAGGACCACTTCTGCGCTCGGCCCTTCCGGCTGGCTGGTTTATTGCTGATAAATCTGGAGCCGGTGA
GCGTGGGTCTCGCGGTATCATTGCAGCACTGGGGCCAGATGGTAAGCCCTCCCGTATCGTAGTTATCTAC
ACGACGGGGAGTCAGGCAACTATGGATGAACGAAATAGACAGATCGCTGAGATAGGTGCCTCACTGATTA
AGCATTGGTAACTGTCAGACCAAGTTTACTCATATATACTTTAGATTGATTTAAAACTTCATTTTTAATT
TAAAAGGATCTAGGTGAAGATCCTTTTTGATAATCTCATGACCAAAATCCCTTAACGTGAGTTTTCGTTC
CACTGAGCGTCAGACCCCGTAGAAAAGATCAAAGGATCTTCTTGAGATCCTTTTTTTCTGCGCGTAATCT
GCTGCTTGCAAACAAAAAAACCACCGCTACCAGCGGTGGTTTGTTTGCCGGATCAAGAGCTACCAACTCT
TTTTCCGAAGGTAACTGGCTTCAGCAGAGCGCAGATACCAAATACTGTTCTTCTAGTGTAGCCGTAGTTA
GGCCACCACTTCAAGAACTCTGTAGCACCGCCTACATACCTCGCTCTGCTAATCCTGTTACCAGTGGCTG
CTGCCAGTGGCGATAAGTCGTGTCTTACCGGGTTGGACTCAAGACGATAGTTACCGGATAAGGCGCAGCG
GTCGGGCTGAACGGGGGGTTCGTGCACACAGCCCAGCTTGGAGCGAACGACCTACACCGAACTGAGATA
